Addgene plasmid #58073: tdTomato-Calnexin-N-14
Purpose: Localization: Endoplasmic Reticulum, Excitation: 554, Emission: 581
Depositing lab: Michael Davidson. Depositing organization: Florida State University, Tallahassee.
Backbone
  Vector backbone: tdTomato-N1
  Backbone size w/o insert (bp): 4750
  Vector type: Mammalian Expression
  Selectable markers: Neomycin (select with G418)
Growth in bacteria
  Bacterial resistance: Kanamycin, 50 μg/mL
  Growth temperature: 37°C
  Growth strain: DH5alpha
  Copy number: High Copy
Gene/Insert
  Gene/Insert name: Calnexin (alt name: NM_001746.3)
  Species: H. sapiens (human)
  Mutation: I474N in Calnexin
  Entrez Gene: CANX (a.k.a. CNX, IP90, P90)
  Promoter: CMV
  Tag / fusion protein: tdTomato (C terminal on backbone)
  Cloning method: Unknown
  Sequencing primers: 5′ CMV-F; 3′ SV40pA-R
Terms and licenses: Academic/Nonprofit Terms; Industry Terms: Not Available to Industry
Depositor comments: . Excitation = 554; Emission = 581
How to cite: tdTomato-Calnexin-N-14 was a gift from Michael Davidson (Addgene plasmid # 58073 ; http://n2t.net/addgene:58073 ; RRID:Addgene_58073)
