[The description below was written by a language model from this plasmid's Addgene catalogue record.]
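Description:
tdTomato-Calnexin-N-14 is a mammalian expression plasmid built on the tdTomato-N1 backbone (about 4.75 kb without the insert), designed to label the endoplasmic reticulum with a red fluorescent fusion protein. It is maintained in E. coli as a high-copy plasmid under kanamycin selection, and it carries a neomycin resistance marker so that transfected mammalian cells can be selected with G418 to obtain stable lines. The record does not include a feature table, so the origin of replication and other backbone elements are not itemised, although the listed sequencing primers imply a CMV promoter upstream and an SV40 polyadenylation signal downstream of the expression cassette.

The payload is human calnexin (CANX), an ER-resident chaperone, expressed from the CMV promoter, a strong constitutive promoter in most mammalian cell types. In this N1-type arrangement the calnexin coding sequence sits upstream of the fluorescent protein, so tdTomato is fused to the C terminus of calnexin. The "14" in the name probably refers to the length of the linker between the two parts, but the record does not state this. The calnexin sequence carries an I474N substitution relative to the reference; the record gives no information on whether this change has any functional consequence. tdTomato is a bright tandem-dimer red fluorescent protein, listed here with an excitation maximum of 554 nm and emission maximum of 581 nm. The construct is intended as an ER localisation marker for fluorescence microscopy, for example to visualise ER morphology and dynamics in live or fixed cells or to serve as an organelle reference in multicolour colocalisation experiments.
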