>Addgene plasmid #58073 | tdTomato-Calnexin-N-14 | depositor partial sequence | sequence record 89210 | insert sequence
CCGCTAGCGCTACCGGACTCAGATCTCGAGACCGCCATGGAAGGGAAGTGGTTGCTGTGTATGTTACTGG
TGCTTGGAACTGCTATTGTTGAGGCTCATGATGGACATGATGATGATGTGATTGATATTGAGGATGACCT
TGACGATGTCATTGAAGAGGTAGAAGACTCAAAACCAGATACCACTGCTCCTCCTTCATCTCCCAAGGTT
ACTTACAAAGCTCCAGTTCCAACAGGGGAAGTATATTTTGCTGATTCTTTTGACAGAGGAACTCTGTCAG
GGTGGATTTTATCCAAAGCCAAGAAAGACGATACCGATGATGAAATTGCCAAATATGATGGAAAGTGGGA
GGTAGAGGAAATGAAGGAGTCAAAGCTTCCAGGTGATAAAGGACTTGTGTTGATGTCTCGGGCCAAGCAT
CATGCCATCTCTGCTAAACTGAACAAGCCCTTCCTGTTTGACACCAAGCCTCTCATTGTTCAGTATGAGG
TTAATTTCCAAAATGGAATAGAATGTGGTGGTGCCTATGTGAAACTGCTTTCTAAAACACCAGAACTCAA
CCTGGATCAGTTCCATGACAAGACCCCTTATACGATTATGTTTGGTCCAGATAAATGTGGAGAGGACTAT
AAACTGCACTTCATCTTCCGACACAAAAACCCCAAAACGGGTATCTATGAAGAAAAACATGCTAAGAGGC
CAGATGCAGATCTGAAGACCTATTTTACTGATAAGAAAACACATCTTTACACACTAATCTTGAATCCAGA
TAATAGTTTTGAAATACTGGTTGACCAATCTGTGGTGAATAGTGGAAATCTGCTCAATGACATGACTCCT
CCTGTAAATCCTTCACGTGAAATTGAGGACCCAGAAGACCGGAAGCCCGAGGATTGGGATGAAAGACCAA
AAATCCCAGATCCAGAAGCTGTCAAGCCAGATGACTGGGATGAAGATGCCCCTGCTAAGATTCCAGATGA
AGAGGCCACAAAACCCGAAGGCTGGTTAGATGATGAGCCTGAGTACGTACCTGATCCAGACGCAGAGAAA
CCTGAGGATTGGGATGAAGACATGGATGGAGAATGGGAGGCTCCTCAGATTGCCAACCCTAGATGTGAGT
CAGCTCCTGGATGTGGTGTCTGGCAGCGACCTGTGATTGACAACCCCAATTATAAAGGCAAATGGAAGCC
TCCTATGATTGACAATCCCAGTTACCAGGGAATCTGGAAACCCAGGAAAATACCAAATCCAGATTTCTTT
GAAGATCTGGAACCTTTCAGAATGACTCCTTTTAGTGCTATTGGTTTGGAGCTGTGGTCCATGACCTCTG
ACATTTTTTTTGACAACTTTATCATTTGTGCTGATCGAAGAATAGTTGATGATTGGGCCAATGATGGATG
GGGCCTGAAGAAAGCTGCTGATGGGGCTGCTGAGCCAGGCGTTGTGGGGCAGATGAACGAGGCAGCTGAA
GAGCGCCCGTGGCTGTGGGTAGTCTATATTCTAACTGTAGCCCTTCCTGTGTTCCTGGTTATCCTCTTCT
GCTGTTCTGGAAAGAAACAGACCAGTGGTATGGAGTATAAGAAAACTGATGCACCTCAACCGGATGTGAA
GGAAGAGGAAGAAGAGAAGGAAGAGGAAAAGGACAAGGGAGATGAGGAGGAGGAAGGAGAAGAGAAACTT
GAAGAGAAACAGAAAAGTGATGCTGAAGAAGATGGTGGCACTGTCAGTCAAGAGGAGGAAGACAGAAAAC
CTAAAGCAGAGGAGGATGAAATTTTGAACAGATCACCAAGAAACAGAAAGCCACGAAGAGAGGGGGGTGC
GTCAGGCGGCAGCGGATCTGGACCGGTCGCCACCATGGTGAGCAAGGGCGAGGAGGTCATCAAAGAGTTC
ATGCGCTTCAAGGTGCGCATGGAGGGCTCCATGAACGGCCACGAGTTCGAGATCGAGGGCGAGGGCGAGG
GCCGCCCCTACGAGGGCACCCAGACCGCCAAGCTGAAGGTGACCAAGGGCGGCCCCCTGCCCTTCGCCTG
GGACATCCTGTCCCCCCAGTTCATGTACGGCTCCAAGGCGTACGTGAAGCACCCCGCCGACATCCCCGAT
TACAAGAAGCTGTCCTTCCCCGAGGGCTTCAAGTGGGAGCGCGTGATGAACTTCGAGGACGGCGGTCTGG
TGACCGTGACCCAGGACTCCTCCCTGCAGGACGGCACGCTGATCTACAAGGTGAAGATGCGCGGCACCAA
CTTCCCCCCCGACGGCCCCGTAATGCAGAAGAAGACCATGGGCTGGGAGGCCTCCACCGAGCGCCTGTAC
CCCCGCGACGGCGTGCTGAAGGGCGAGATCCACCAGGCCCTGAAGCTGAAGGACGGCGGCCACTACCTGG
TGGAGTTCAAGACCATCTACATGGCCAAGAAGCCCGTGCAACTGCCCGGCTACTACTACGTGGACACCAA
GCTGGACATCACCTCCCACAACGAGGACTACACCATCGTGGAACAGTACGAGCGCTCCGAGGGCCGCCAC
CACCTGTTCCTGGGGCATGGCACCGGCAGCACCGGCAGCGGCAGCTCCGGCACCGCCTCCTCCGAGGACA
ACAACATGGCCGTCATCAAAGAGTTCATGCGCTTCAAGGTGCGCATGGAGGGCTCCATGAACGGCCACGA
GTTCGAGATCGAGGGCGAGGGCGAGGGCCGCCCCTACGAGGGCACCCAGACCGCCAAGCTGAAGGTGACC
AAGGGCGGCCCCCTGCCCTTCGCCTGGGACATCCTGTCCCCCCAGTTCATGTACGGCTCCAAGGCGTACG
TGAAGCACCCCGCCGACATCCCCGATTACAAGAAGCTGTCCTTCCCCGAGGGCTTCAAGTGGGAGCGCGT
GATGAACTTCGAGGACGGCGGTCTGGTGACCGTGACCCAGGACTCCTCCCTGCAGGACGGCACGCTGATC
TACAAGGTGAAGATGCGCGGCACCAACTTCCCCCCCGACGGCCCCGTAATGCAGAAGAAGACCATGGGCT
GGGAGGCCTCCACCGAGCGCCTGTACCCCCGCGACGGCGTGCTGAAGGGCGAGATCCACCAGGCCCTGAA
GCTGAAGGACGGCGGCCACTACCTGGTGGAGTTCAAGACCATCTACATGGCCAAGAAGCCCGTGCAACTG
CCCGGCTACTACTACGTGGACACCAAGCTGGACATCACCTCCCACAACGAGGACTACACCATCGTGGAAC
AGTACGAGCGCTCCGAGGGCCGCCACCACCTGTTCCTGTACGGCATGGACGAGCTGTACAAGTAAGCGGC
CGCGACTCTAGATCATA
