>Addgene plasmid #58073 | tdTomato-Calnexin-N-14 | addgene partial sequence | sequence record 152964 | CMV-F 5'-CGCAAATGGGCGGTAGGCGTG-3'
AGCAGAGCTGGTTAGTGACCGTCAGATCCGCTAGCGCTACCGGACTCAGATCTCGAGACCGCCATGGAAG
GGAAGTGGTTGCTGTGTATGTTACTGGTGCTTGGAACTGCTATTGTTGAGGCTCATGATGGACATGATGA
TGATGTGATTGATATTGAGGATGACCTTGACGATGTCATTGAAGAGGTAGAAGACTCAAAACCAGATACC
ACTGCTCCTCCTTCATCTCCCAAGGTTACTTACAAAGCTCCAGTTCCAACAGGGGAAGTATATTTTGCTG
ATTCTTTTGACAGAGGAACTCTGTCAGGGTGGATTTTATCCAAAGCCAAGAAAGACGATACCGATGATGA
AATTGCCAAATATGATGGAAAGTGGGAGGTAGAGGAAATGAAGGAGTCAAAGCTTCCAGGTGATAAAGGA
CTTGTGTTGATGTCTCGGGCCAAGCATCATGCCATCTCTGCTAAACTGAACAAGCCCTTCCTGTTTGACA
CCAAGCCTCTCATTGTTCAGTATGAGGTTAATTTCCAAAATGGAATAGAATGTGGTGGTGCCTATGTGAA
ACTGCTTTCTAAAACACCAGAACTCAACCTGGATCAGTTCCATGACAAGACCCCTTATACGATTATGTTT
GGTCCAGATAAATGTGGAGAGGACTATAAACTGCACTTCATCTTCCGACACAAAAACCCCAAAACGGGTA
TCTATGAAGAAAAACATGCTAAGAGGCCAGATGCAGATCTGAAGACCTATTTTACTGATAAGAAAACACA
TCTTTACACACTAATCTTGAATCCAGATA
