>Addgene plasmid #58073 | tdTomato-Calnexin-N-14 | addgene partial sequence | sequence record 154557 | SV40pA-R 5'-GAAATTTGTGATGCTATTGC-3'
ACAAGTTAACAACAACAATTGCATTCATTTTATGTTTCAGGTTCAGGGGGAGGTGTGGGAGGTTTTTTAA
AGCAAGTAAAACCTCTACAAATGTGGTATGGCTGATTATGATCTAGAGTCGCGGCCGCTTACTTGTACAG
CTCGTCCATGCCGTACAGGAACAGGTGGTGGCGGCCCTCGGAGCGCTCGTACTGTTCCACGATGGTGTAG
TCCTCGTTGTGGGAGGTGATGTCCAGCTTGGTGTCCACGTAGTAGTAGCCGGGCAGTTGCACGGGCTTCT
TGGCCATGTAGATGGTCTTGAACTCCACCAGGTAGTGGCCGCCGTCCTTCAGCTTCAGGGCCTGGTGGAT
CTCGCCCTTCAGCACGCCGTCGCGGGGGTACAGGCGCTCGGTGGAGGCCTCCCAGCCCATGGTCTTCTTC
TGCATTACGGGGCCGTCGGGGGGGAAGTTGGTGCCGCGCATCTTCACCTTGTAGATCAGCGTGCCGTCCT
GCAGGGAGGAGTCCTGGGTCACGGTCACCAGACCGCCGTCCTCGAAGTTCATCACGCGCTCCCACTTGAA
GCCCTCGGGGAAGGACAGCTTCTTGTAATCGGGGATGTCGGCGGGGTGCTTCACGTACGCCTTGGAGCCG
TACATGAACTGGGGGGACAGGATGTCCCAGGCGAAGGGCAGGGGGCCGCCCTTGGTCACCTTCAGCTTGG
CGGTCTG
